Addgene plasmid #187605: pEPKKΩ1SP0678
Purpose: Module for copper inducible expression of AtrD11, HarFAR and EaDAct
Depositing lab: Nicola Patron. Depositing organization: Earlham Institute. Publication: Tunable control of insect pheromone biosynthesis in Nicotiana benthamiana. Kallam K, Moreno-Gimenez E, Mateos-Fernandez R, Tansley C, Gianoglio S, Orzaez D, Patron N. Plant Biotechnol J. 2023 Apr 9. doi: 10.1111/pbi.14048. PubMed 37032497.
Backbone
  Vector backbone: pDGB3_omega1
  Vector type: Plant Expression
Growth in bacteria
  Bacterial resistance: Streptomycin, 50 μg/mL
  Growth temperature: 37°C
  Growth strain: DH5alpha
  Copy number: High Copy
Gene/Insert
  Gene/Insert name: 35s:TMVΩ:CUP2:GAl4:nos
  Species: Synthetic
  Cloning method: Restriction Enzyme; 5′ cloning site BsmBI (destroyed during cloning); 3′ cloning site BsmBI (destroyed during cloning)
Terms and licenses: Academic/Nonprofit Terms; Industry Terms: Not Available to Industry
Depositor comments: + CBSmin35s:AAtrΔ11:35s + CBSmin35s: ATF1-2:mas + CBSmin35s:HarFar:g7 Please visit https://www.biorxiv.org/content/10.1101/2022.06.15.496242 for bioRxiv preprint.
How to cite: pEPKKΩ1SP0678 was a gift from Nicola Patron (Addgene plasmid # 187605 ; http://n2t.net/addgene:187605 ; RRID:Addgene_187605)
