[The description below was written by a language model from this plasmid's Addgene catalogue record and pLannotate feature annotations shown in this document.]
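Description:
pEPKKΩ1SP0678 is a 15.9 kb plant expression binary vector built on the GoldenBraid-type pDGB3_omega1 backbone, assembled through BsmBI sites that were destroyed during cloning. It replicates in E. coli from a high-copy ColE1/pUC-type origin. The pVS1 oriV, RepA and StaA functions support maintenance in Agrobacterium. Bacterial selection is by the aadA streptomycin/spectinomycin resistance gene. The payload lies between nopaline-type left and right T-DNA border repeats, consistent with Agrobacterium-mediated delivery into plants; the associated publication concerns Nicotiana benthamiana.

The T-DNA carries five transcription units. Next to the left border, in reverse orientation, is a plant selection cassette of NOS promoter, TMV Ω leader, nptII (neo) and OCS terminator. This is followed by a constitutive regulator unit in which the CaMV 35S promoter and TMV Ω leader drive the yeast copper-responsive DNA-binding protein CUP2 (ACE1) fused to the GAL4 activation domain, ending in the NOS terminator. Three downstream units each use a synthetic promoter made of four tandem CUP1-derived copper-binding-site repeats placed upstream of a minimal 35S promoter. CUP2 binds DNA only in the presence of copper, so copper application should recruit the chimeric activator and switch on all three genes.

The three genes are a Δ11 fatty acyl desaturase (AtrΔ11, annotated by homology to a moth desaturase) with a CaMV poly(A) signal, an acetyltransferase with the MAS terminator, and the HarFAR fatty acyl reductase with the gene 7 terminator. The HarFAR coding region is not annotated in the feature table. The purpose field names the acetyltransferase as EaDAct, but the depositor comments and the sequence annotation both indicate yeast ATF1. The construct is intended for copper-tunable production of moth sex pheromone components in plants.
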