Features (pLannotate 1.2.2; 43 found; start..end, strand, type, name):
    102..296     +  rep_origin     pVS1 oriV: origin of replication for the Pseudomonas plasmid pVS1 (Heeb et al., 2000)
    499..538     +  CDS            rop (fragment): Rop protein, which maintains plasmids at low copy number; rop
    640..780     +  misc_feature   bom: basis of mobility region from pBR322
    966..1554    -  rep_origin     ori: high-copy-number ColE1/pMB1/pBR322/pUC origin of replication
   1645..2433    -  CDS            aadA: S3AD_ECOLX - Experimental evidence at protein level: Swiss-Prot protein existence level 1. Mediates bacterial resistance to the antibiotics streptomycin and spectinomycin. From Escherichia coli.
   2440..2496    -  CDS            GmR (fragment): gentamycin acetyltransferase; aacC1; confers resistance to gentamycin
   2672..2695    -  promoter       Pc promoter (fragment): intI1 (promoter lies within the coding sequence); class 1 integron promoter
   3219..3243    +  misc_feature   LB T-DNA repeat: left border repeat from nopaline C58 T-DNA
   3273..3980    -  terminator     OCS terminator: octopine synthase terminator
   3991..4782    -  CDS            neo: KKA2_KLEPN - Also known as kan, nptII. Experimental evidence at protein level: Swiss-Prot protein existence level 1. Resistance to kanamycin, neomycin, paromomycin, ribostamycin, butirosin and gentamicin B. From Klebsiella pneumoniae.
   4784..4839    -  misc_feature   TMV Ω: translational enhancer from the tobacco mosaic virus 5'-leader sequence (Gallie et al., 1988)
   4875..5054    -  promoter       NOS promoter: nopaline synthase promoter
   5220..5565    +  promoter       CaMV 35S promoter: strong constitutive promoter from cauliflower mosaic virus
   5517..5563    +  promoter       minimal CaMV 35S promoter: minimal 35S promoter from cauliflower mosaic virus
   5594..5647    +  misc_feature   TMV Ω: translational enhancer from the tobacco mosaic virus 5'-leader sequence (Gallie et al., 1988)
   5659..6333    +  CDS            CUP2: CUP2_YEAST - Also known as ACE1. Experimental evidence at protein level: Swiss-Prot protein existence level 1. Trans-acting regulatory protein that activates transcription of the CUP1 gene (metallothionein) in response to copper ions. Binds to the CUP1 UAS sequence 5'-GCTTCTTTTCCGCTGA-3'. Binds DNA only in presence of copper or silver. Copper seems to alter the conformation of the protein. From Saccharomyces cerevisiae (strain ATCC 204508 / S288c) (Baker's yeast).
   6340..6590    +  CDS            GAL4 activation domain (fragment): activation domain of the GAL4 transcriptional activator; Saccharomyces cerevisiae GAL4 (truncated)
   6604..6856    +  terminator     NOS terminator: nopaline synthase terminator and poly(A) signal
   6869..6914    +  promoter       CUP1 promoter (fragment): S. cerevisiae CUP1; inducible metallothionein promoter, regulated by Cu2+
   6915..6958    +  promoter       CUP1 promoter (fragment): S. cerevisiae CUP1; inducible metallothionein promoter, regulated by Cu2+
   6959..7002    +  promoter       CUP1 promoter (fragment): S. cerevisiae CUP1; inducible metallothionein promoter, regulated by Cu2+
   7005..7051    +  promoter       CUP1 promoter (fragment): S. cerevisiae CUP1; inducible metallothionein promoter, regulated by Cu2+
   7055..7101    +  promoter       minimal CaMV 35S promoter: minimal 35S promoter from cauliflower mosaic virus
   7117..7172    +  misc_feature   TMV Ω: translational enhancer from the tobacco mosaic virus 5'-leader sequence (Gallie et al., 1988)
   7174..8148    +  CDS            ACO11_CHORO: Experimental evidence at protein level: Swiss-Prot protein existence level 1. Catalyzes the formation of Delta(11) fatty acyl precursors in the pheromone gland, with a preference for myristic acid. From Choristoneura rosaceana (Oblique banded leafroller).
   8189..8363    +  polyA_signal   CaMV poly(A) signal: cauliflower mosaic virus polyadenylation signal
   8373..8418    +  promoter       CUP1 promoter (fragment): S. cerevisiae CUP1; inducible metallothionein promoter, regulated by Cu2+
   8419..8462    +  promoter       CUP1 promoter (fragment): S. cerevisiae CUP1; inducible metallothionein promoter, regulated by Cu2+
   8463..8506    +  promoter       CUP1 promoter (fragment): S. cerevisiae CUP1; inducible metallothionein promoter, regulated by Cu2+
   8509..8555    +  promoter       CUP1 promoter (fragment): S. cerevisiae CUP1; inducible metallothionein promoter, regulated by Cu2+
   8559..8605    +  promoter       minimal CaMV 35S promoter: minimal 35S promoter from cauliflower mosaic virus
   8679..10253   +  CDS            ATF1: ATF1_YEAST - Experimental evidence at protein level: Swiss-Prot protein existence level 1. Major alcohol O-acetyltransferase that uses acetyl-CoA to synthesize acetate esters from various alcohols, producing ethyl acetate, isoamyl acetate, isobutyl acetate, butyl acetate, hexyl acetate, heptyl acetate and octyl acetate (PubMed:7764365, PubMed:9758847, PubMed:10653746, PubMed:12937998, PubMed:16845703, PubMed:18597084, PubMed:17891501, PubMed:25306884, PubMed:28160314). The alcohol acyltransferase activity is promiscuous with regard to alcohol but relatively specific for acetyl-CoA since ATF1 d
  10258..10510   +  terminator     MAS terminator: mannopine synthase terminator
  10521..10566   +  promoter       CUP1 promoter (fragment): S. cerevisiae CUP1; inducible metallothionein promoter, regulated by Cu2+
  10567..10610   +  promoter       CUP1 promoter (fragment): S. cerevisiae CUP1; inducible metallothionein promoter, regulated by Cu2+
  10611..10654   +  promoter       CUP1 promoter (fragment): S. cerevisiae CUP1; inducible metallothionein promoter, regulated by Cu2+
  10657..10703   +  promoter       CUP1 promoter (fragment): S. cerevisiae CUP1; inducible metallothionein promoter, regulated by Cu2+
  10707..10753   +  promoter       minimal CaMV 35S promoter: minimal 35S promoter from cauliflower mosaic virus
  12211..12411   +  terminator     gene 7 terminator: transcription terminator for octopine-type Ti plasmid gene 7
  12433..12457   +  misc_feature   RB T-DNA repeat: right border repeat from nopaline C58 T-DNA
  12797..13198   +  CDS            Y4CG_SINFN (fragment): Protein inferred from homology: Swiss-Prot protein existence level 3. From Sinorhizobium fredii (strain NBRC 101917 / NGR234).
  13758..14387   +  CDS            pVS1 StaA: stability protein from the Pseudomonas plasmid pVS1 (Heeb et al., 2000)
  14816..36      +  CDS            pVS1 RepA (across the origin): replication protein from the Pseudomonas plasmid pVS1 (Heeb et al., 2000)
>Addgene plasmid #187605 | pEPKKΩ1SP0678 | addgene full sequence | sequence record 367829 | Addgene NGS Result
AACCTGATCGAGGGCGAAGCATCCGCCGGTTCCTAATGTACGGAGCAGATGCTAGGGCAAATTGCCCTAG
CAGGGGAAAAAGGTCGAAAAGGACTCTTTCCTGTGGATAGCACGTACATTGGGAACCCAAAGCCGTACAT
TGGGAACCGGAACCCGTACATTGGGAACCCAAAGCCGTACATTGGGAACCGGTCACACATGTAAGTGACT
GATATAAAAGAGAAAAAAGGCGATTTTTCCGCCTAAAACTCTTTAAAACTTATTAAAACTCTTAAAACCC
GCCTGGCCTGTGCATAACTGTCTGGCCAGCGCACAGCCGAAGAGCTGCAAAAAGCGCCTACCCTTCGGTC
GCTGCGCTCCCTACGCCCCGCCGCTTCGCGTCGGCCTATCGCGGCCGCTGGCCGCTCAAAAATGGCTGGC
CTACGGCCAGGCAATCTACCAGGGCGCGGACAAGCCGCGCCGTCGCCACTCGACCGCCGGCGCCCACATC
AAGGCACCCTGCCTCGCGCGTTTCGGTGATGACGGTGAAAACCTCTGACACATGCAGCTCCCGGTGACGG
TCACAGCTTGTCTGTAAGCGGATGCCGGGAGCAGACAAGCCCGTCAGGGCGCGTCAGCGGGTGTTGGCGG
GTGTCGGGGCGCAGCCATGACCCAGTCACGTAGCGATAGCGGAGTGTATACTGGCTTAACTATGCGGCAT
CAGAGCAGATTGTACTGAGAGTGCACCATATGCGGTGTGAAATACCGCACAGATGCGTAAGGAGAAAATA
CCGCATCAGGCGCTCTTCCGCTTCCTCGCTCACTGACTCGCTGCGCTCGGTCGTTCGGCTGCGGCGAGCG
GTATCAGCTCACTCAAAGGCGGTAATACGGTTATCCACAGAATCAGGGGATAACGCAGGAAAGAACATGT
GAGCAAAAGGCCAGCAAAAGGCCAGGAACCGTAAAAAGGCCGCGTTGCTGGCGTTTTTCCATAGGCTCCG
CCCCCCTGACGAGCATCACAAAAATCGACGCTCAAGTCAGAGGTGGCGAAACCCGACAGGACTATAAAGA
TACCAGGCGTTTCCCCCTGGAAGCTCCCTCGTGCGCTCTCCTGTTCCGACCCTGCCGCTTACCGGATACC
TGTCCGCCTTTCTCCCTTCGGGAAGCGTGGCGCTTTCTCATAGCTCACGCTGTAGGTATCTCAGTTCGGT
GTAGGTCGTTCGCTCCAAGCTGGGCTGTGTGCACGAACCCCCCGTTCAGCCCGACCGCTGCGCCTTATCC
GGTAACTATCGTCTTGAGTCCAACCCGGTAAGACACGACTTATCGCCACTGGCAGCAGCCACTGGTAACA
GGATTAGCAGAGCGAGGTATGTAGGCGGTGCTACAGAGTTCTTGAAGTGGTGGCCTAACTACGGCTACAC
TAGAAGGACAGTATTTGGTATCTGCGCTCTGCTGAAGCCAGTTACCTTCGGAAAAAGAGTTGGTAGCTCT
TGATCCGGCAAACAAACCACCGCTGGTAGCGGTGGTTTTTTTGTTTGCAAGCAGCAGATTACGCGCAGAA
AAAAAGGATCTCAAGAAGATCCTTTGATCTTTTCTACGGGGTCTGACGCTCAGTGGAACGAAAACTCACG
TTAAGGGATTTTGGTCATGCATTCTAGGTGATTATTTGCCGACTACCTTGGTGATCTCGCCTTTCACGTA
GTGGACAAATTCTTCCAACTGATCTGCGCGCGAGGCCAAGCGATCTTCTTCTTGTCCAAGATAAGCCTGT
CTAGCTTCAAGTATGACGGGCTGATACTGGGCCGGCAGGCGCTCCATTGCCCAGTCGGCAGCGACATCCT
TCGGCGCGATTTTGCCGGTTACTGCGCTGTACCAAATGCGGGACAACGTAAGCACTACATTTCGCTCATC
ACCAGCCCAGTCGGGCGGCGAGTTCCATAGCGTTAAGGTTTCATTTAGCGCCTCAAATAGATCCTGTTCA
GGAACCGGATCAAAGAGTTCCTCCGCCGCTGGACCTACCAAGGCAACGCTATGTTCTCTTGCTTTTGTCA
GCAAGATAGCCAGATCAATGTCGATCGTGGCTGGCTCGAAGATACCTGCAAGAATGTCATTGCGCTGCCA
TTCTCCAAATTGCAGTTCGCGCTTAGCTGGATAACGCCACGGAATGATGTCGTCGTGCACAACAATGGTG
ACTTCTACAGCGCGGAGAATCTCGCTCTCTCCAGGGGAAGCCGAAGTTTCCAAAAGGTCGTTGATCAAAG
CTCGCCGCGTTGTTTCATCAAGCCTTACGGTCACCGTAACCAGCAAATCAATATCACTGTGTGGCTTCAG
GCCGCCATCCACTGCGGAGCCGTACAAATGTACGGCCAGCAACGTCGGTTCGAGATGGCGCTCGATGACG
CCAACTACCTCTGATAGTTGAGTCGATACTTCGGCGATCACCGCTTCCCTCATAATGTTTAACTTTGTTT
TAGGGCGACTGCCCTGCTGCGTAACATCGTTGCTGCTCCATAACATCAAACATCGACCCACGGCGTAACG
CGCTTGCTGCTTGGATGCCCGAGGCATAGACTGTACCCCAAAAAAACAGTCATAACAAGCCATGAAAACC
GCCACTGCGCCGTTACCACCGCTGCGTTCGGTCAAGGTTCTGGACCAGTTGCGTGAGCGCATACGCTACT
TGCATTACAGCTTACGAACCGAACAGGCTTATGTCCACTGGGTTCGTGCCTTCATCCGTTTCCACGGTGT
GCGTCACCCGGCAACCTTGGGTAGCAGCGAAGTCGAGGCATTTCTGTCCTGGCTGGAACAGAACTTATTA
TTTCCTTCCTCTTTTCTACAGTATTTAAAGATACCCCAAGAAGCTAATTATAACAAGACGAACTCCAATT
CACTGTTCCTTGCATTCTAAAACCTTAAATACCAGAAAACAGCTTTTTCAAAGTTGTTTTCAAAGTTGGC
GTATAACATAGTATCGACGGAGCCGATTTTGAAACCGCGGTGATCACAGGCAGCAACGCTCTGTCATCGT
TACAATCAACATGCTACCCTCCGCGAGATCATCCGTGTTTCAAACCCGGCAGCTTAGTTGCCGTTCTTCC
GAATAGCATCGGTAACATGAGCAAAGTCTGCCGCCTTACAACGGCTCTCCCGCTGACGCCGTCCCGGACT
GATGGGCTGCCTGTATCGAGTGGTGATTTTGTGCCGAGCTGCCGGTCGGGGAGCTGTTGGCTGGCTGGTG
GCAGGATATATTGTGGTGTAAACATAACGGATCCGGTCTCAGGAGAGCGGTCCTGCTGAGCCTCGACATG
TTGTCGCAAAATTCGCCCTGGACCCGCCCAACGATTTGTCGTCACTGTCAAGGTTTGACCTGCACTTCAT
TTGGGGCCCACATACACCAAAAAAATGCTGCATAATTCTCGGGGCAGCAAGTCGGTTACCCGGCCGCCGT
GCTGGACCGGGTTGAATGGTGCCCGTAACTTTCGGTAGAGCGGACGGCCAATACTCAACTTCAAGGAATC
TCACCCATGCGCGCCGGCGGGGAACCGGAGTTCCCTTCAGTGAGCGTTATTAGTTCGCCGCTCGGTGTGT
CGTAGATACTAGCCCCTGGGGCACTTTTGAAATTTGAATAAGATTTATGTAATCAGTCTTTTAGGTTTGA
CCGGTTCTGCCGCTTTTTTTAAAATTGGATTTGTAATAATAAAACGCAATTGTTTGTTATTGTGGCGCTC
TATCATAGATGTCGCTATAAACCTATTCAGCACAATATATTGTTTTCATTTTAATATTGTACATATAAGT
AGTAGGGTACAATCAGTAAATTGAACGGAGAATATTATTCATAAAAATACGATAGTAACGGGTGATATAT
TCATTAGAATGAACCGAAACCGGCGGTAAGGATCTGAGCTACACATGCTCAGGTTTTTTACAACGTGCAC
AACAGAATTGAAAGCAAATATCATGCGATCATAGGCTTCTCGCATATCTCATTAAAGCAGGACAAGCTCA
GAAGAACTCGTCAAGAAGGCGATAGAAGGCGATGCGCTGCGAATCGGGAGCGGCGATACCGTAAAGCACG
AGGAAGCGGTCAGCCCATTCGCCGCCAAGCTCTTCAGCAATATCACGGGTAGCCAACGCTATGTCCTGAT
AGCGGTCCGCCACACCCAGCCGGCCACAGTCGATGAATCCAGAAAAGCGGCCATTTTCCACCATGATATT
CGGCAAGCAGGCATCGCCGTGGGTCACGACGAGATCCTCGCCGTCGGGCATCCGCGCCTTGAGCCTGGCG
AACAGTTCGGCTGGCGCGAGCCCCTGATGCTCTTCGTCCAGATCATCCTGATCGACAAGACCGGCTTCCA
TCCGAGTACGTGCTCGCTCGATGCGATGTTTCGCTTGGTGGTCGAATGGGCAGGTAGCCGGATCAAGCGT
ATGCAGCCGCCGCATTGCATCAGCCATGATGGATACTTTCTCGGCAGGAGCAAGGTGAGATGACAGGAGA
TCCTGCCCCGGCACTTCGCCCAATAGCAGCCAGTCCCTTCCCGCTTCAGTGACAACGTCGAGCACAGCTG
CGCAAGGAACGCCCGTCGTGGCCAGCCACGATAGCCGCGCTGCCTCGTCTTGGAGTTCATTCAGGGCACC
GGACAGGTCGGTCTTGACAAAAAGAACCGGGCGCCCCTGCGCTGACAGCCGGAACACGGCGGCATCAGAG
CAGCCGATTGTCTGTTGTGCCCAGTCATAGCCGAATAGCCTCTCCACCCAAGCGGCCGGAGAACCTGCGT
GCAATCCATCTTGTTCAATCATTGTAATTGTAAATAGTAATTGTAATGTTGTTTGTTGTTTGTTGTTGTT
GGTAATTGTTGTAAAAATACAGTATGAGAGTGAATATGAGACTCTAATTGGATACCGAGGGGAATTTATG
GAACGTCAGTGGAGCATTTTTGACAAGAAATATTTGCTAGCTGATAGTGACCTTAGGCGACTTTTGAACG
CGCAATAATGGTTTCTGACGTATGTGCTTAGCTCATTAAACTCCAGAAACCCGCGGCTGAGTGGCTCCTT
CAACGTTGCGGTTCTGTCAGTTCCAAACGTAAAACGGCTTGTCCCGCGTCATCGGCGGGGGTCATAACGT
GACTCCCTTAATTCTCCGCTCTCCGTCAGGAGGTCAACATGGTGGAGCACGACACTCTGGTCTACTCCAA
AAATGTCAAAGATACAGTCTCAGAAGATCAAAGGGCTATTGAGACTTTTCAACAAAGGATAATTTCGGGA
AACCTCCTCGGATTCCATTGCCCAGCTATCTGTCACTTCATCGAAAGGACAGTAGAAAAGGAAGGTGGCT
CCTACAAATGCCATCATTGCGATAAAGGAAAGGCTATCATTCAAGATCTCTCTGCCGACAGTGGTCCCAA
AGATGGACCCCCACCCACGAGGAGCATCGTGGAAAAAGAAGAGGTTCCAACCACGTCTACAAAGCAAGTG
GATTGATGTGACATCTCCACTGACGTAAGGGATGACGCACAATCCCACTATCCTTCGCAAGACCCTTCCT
CTATATAAGGAAGTTCATTTCATTTGGAGAGGACACGCTCGAGTATAAGAGCTCATTTTTACAACAATTA
CCAACAACAACAAACAACAAACAACATTACAATTACATTTACAATTATCGATACAATGATGGTCGTAATT
AACGGGGTCAAATATGCCTGTGAAACGTGTATCAGGGGTCACAGGGCGGCGCAGTGTACTCACACTGATG
GTCCGCTACAGATGATCAGACGCAAGGGAAGACCATCGACCACATGTGGCCATTGTAAAGAGCTGAGAAG
AACCAAGAACTTCAACCCATCCGGTGGGTGCATGTGTGCCTCTGCACGACGGCCAGCTGTTGGCAGCAAG
GAAGATGAAACACGATGTCGTTGTGATGAGGGTGAACCTTGTAAATGTCATACCAAGAGGAAAAGCAGCC
GGAAATCAAAGGGAGGGTCATGCCACAGAAGGGCAAATGATGAAGCAGCGCATGTCAATGGTCTTGGTAT
TGCAGATCTGGACGTTCTTTTGGGCCTAAATGGTCGCTCGTCGGATGTAGACATGACAACCACATTGCCG
AGTTTGAAGCCACCTCTGCAAAACGGAGAAATTAAGGCCGACAGCATTGACAATCTTGATTTGGCTTCCC
TCGATCCGCTTGAGCAAAGCCCTAGTATATCTATGGAACCTGTTAGTATCAATGAAACAGGAAGCGCATA
TACAACTACGAACACAGCACTAAACGATATTGACATTCCATTCTCCATCAATGAGTTGAACGAGCTATAC
AAACAAGTATCTTCGCATAACTCACATTCACAGCCAATGACAAATTCTCAAGCGCTTTCACAACCAATTG
CCTCCTCTAACGTTCATGATAACTTCATGAATAATGAAATCACGGCTAGTAAAATTGATGATGGTAATAA
TTCAAAACCACTGTCACCTGGTTGGACGGACCAAACTGCGTATAACGCGTTTGGAATCACTACAGGGATG
TTTAATACCACTACAATGGATGATGTATATAACTATCTATTCGATGATGAAGATACCCCACCAAACCCAA
AAAAAGAGTAGGCTTGTCAAGCAGATCGTTCAAACATTTGGCAATAAAGTTTCTTAAGATTGAATCCTGT
TGCCGGTCTTGCGATGATTATCATATAATTTCTGTTGAATTACGTTAAGCATGTAATAATTAACATGTAA
TGCATGACGTTATTTATGAGATGGGTTTTTATGATTAGAGTCCCGCAATTATACATTTAATACGCGATAG
AAAACAAAATATAGCGCGCAAACTAGGATAAATTATCGCGCGCGGTGTCATCTATGTTACTAGATCGACG
CTGTCAGGAGAGCGATGCGTCTTTTCCGATGAACCGTTCCAGCAAAAAAGACTAAGCGATGCGTCTTTTC
CGCTGAACCGTTCCAGCAAAAAAGACTAAGCGATGCGTCTTTTCCGCTGAACCGTTCCAGCAAAAAAGAC
TAGGAGAGCGATGCGTCTTTTCCGCTGAACCGTTCCAGCAAAAAAGACTACTTCGCAAGACCCTTCCTCT
ATATAAGGAAGTTCATTTCATTTGGAGAGGATACTGTATTTTTACAACAATTACCAACAACAACAAACAA
CAAACAACATTACAATTACTATTTACAATTACAATGGTTCCTAATAAGGGTTCTTCTGATGTCTTGTCCG
AACATTCTGAGCCACAGTTCACTAAGCTGATCGCCCCTCAAGCCGGACCAAGGAAGTATAAGATCGTGTA
CCGAAACTTACTGACTTTCGGATATTGGCACCTTTCTGCTGTTTATGGCTTGTACCTTTGTTTCACTTGT
GCTAAATGGGCAACGATTTTGTTTGCCTTTTTTCTTTACGTGATAGCTGAAATTGGGATTACTGGTGGAG
CTCACAGACTTTGGGCACATAGAACTTACAAGGCTAAACTGCCCCTAGAAATTCTTCTTCTCATTATGAA
CTCCATAGCTTTTCAAGATACTGCATTTACTTGGGCCAGGGACCATAGACTTCACCACAAATACTCAGAT
ACTGATGCAGATCCTCACAACGCAACCCGGGGTTTTTTTTATTCCCACGTTGGGTGGTTGTTGGTCAAAA
AGCATCCAGAGGTTAAGGCTAGAGGAAAGTACTTGTCTCTCGATGACTTAAAGAATAACCCGCTATTGAA
GTTCCAAAAAAAATACGCCATACTCGTAATTGGAACCTTATGTTTTTTGATGCCTACGTTCGTCCCGGTA
TACTTTTGGGGTGAAGGCATCTCTACTGCATGGAACATCAATCTTTTACGATATGTCATGAACTTAAATA
TGACTTTCCTAGTCAACTCTGCTGCCCATATATTTGGGAACAAGCCGTATGATAAATCAATAGCTTCTGT
GCAAAATATATCAGTTTCCCTGGCTACATTTGGGGAGGGTTTCCATAATTATCATCACACATATCCCTGG
GATTATCGTGCAGCAGAACTTGGAAACAATAGATTGAATATGACAACCGCCTTTATTGATTTCTTCGCCT
GGATAGGTTGGGCATATGATCTAAAGTCTGTGCCACAAGAGGCTATTGCAAAACGGTGCGCAAAAACTGG
AGATGGTACTGATATGTGGGGTAGGAAACGTTGAGCTTCTCTAGCTAGAGTCGATCGACAAGCTCGAGTT
TCTCCATAATAATGTGTGAGTAGTTCCCAGATAAGGGAATTAGGGTTCCTATAGGGTTTCGCTCATGTGT
TGAGCATATAAGAAACCCTTAGTATGTATTTGTATTTGTAAAATACTTCTATCAATAAAATTTCTAATTC
CTAAAACCAAAATCCAGTACTAAAATCCAGATCGCTGTCAGGAGAGCGATGCGTCTTTTCCGATGAACCG
TTCCAGCAAAAAAGACTAAGCGATGCGTCTTTTCCGCTGAACCGTTCCAGCAAAAAAGACTAAGCGATGC
GTCTTTTCCGCTGAACCGTTCCAGCAAAAAAGACTAGGAGAGCGATGCGTCTTTTCCGCTGAACCGTTCC
AGCAAAAAAGACTACTTCGCAAGACCCTTCCTCTATATAAGGAAGTTCATTTCATTTGGAGAGGATACTG
TTTTAGTTTTATTGCAACAACAACAACAAATTACAATAACAACAAACAAAATACAAACAACAACAACAAT
GAATGAAATCGATGAAAAAAATCAAGCTCCCGTACAACAGGAGTGTCTCAAGGAAATGATACAGAACGGC
CACGCAAGGAGGATGGGCAGTGTAGAGGACCTCTACGTAGCCTTAAACAGACAAAACCTGTATAGAAACT
TTTGTACGTATGGGGAACTTTCCGACTACTGCACCCGAGATCAACTGACATTAGCCCTGAGGGAGATTTG
TCTCAAAAATCCAACCCTTCTGCATATAGTCTTGCCAACCCGTTGGCCAAACCATGAGAACTATTATCGT
TCTTCCGAATATTATTCAAGACCCCATCCTGTCCATGATTATATAAGCGTACTCCAAGAGTTGAAGCTTT
CTGGGGTAGTGCTTAATGAACAACCGGAATACTCTGCAGTGATGAAGCAAATCCTTGAAGAATTTAAGAA
TTCAAAAGGTAGCTATACGGCAAAAATCTTCAAGTTGACAACTACTTTGACGATACCCTACTTCGGGCCT
ACCGGTCCTTCATGGAGATTGATCTGTCTCCCCGAGGAACATACAGAGAAGTGGAGGAAGTTCATTTTTG
TTAGCAACCACTGTATGTCAGATGGCAGGTCCAGTATACATTTTTTCCATGATCTTAGAGATGAGCTTAA
CAATATAAAGACCCCTCCAAAGAAGTTAGACTATATCTTTAAGTATGAAGAGGATTACCAGTTATTAAGG
AAACTCCCTGAGCCTATAGAGAAAGTTATAGACTTTAGGCCACCGTATTTATTCATCCCGAAGAGCCTTC
TTAGCGGATTCATCTATAACCACTTACGATTTAGTTCCAAAGGAGTGTGTATGCGAATGGATGACGTTGA
GAAAACGGATGACGTCGTAACAGAAATAATAAATATTAGCCCTACAGAATTTCAAGCTATCAAGGCCAAT
ATTAAGAGTAACATCCAAGGGAAATGTACGATCACGCCCTTTTTGCATGTGTGTTGGTTTGTATCCCTTC
ACAAGTGGGGAAAATTTTTCAAGCCCCTTAACTTCGAATGGCTGACTGACATTTTTATACCAGCTGATTG
CAGGTCCCAACTCCCAGACGATGATGAAATGCGACAGATGTATAGATATGGCGCTAATGTAGGGTTTATA
GACTTCACTCCCTGGATAAGCGAGTTTGATATGAACGACAACAAAGAAAACTTCTGGCCCTTAATTGAAC
ACTACCACGAGGTTATTTCTGAAGCCTTGAGGAATAAGAAGCATCTTCATGGCCTTGGCTTTAACATTCA
GGGATTCGTTCAAAAGTATGTCAATATAGATAAGGTTATGTGCGACCGTGCTATTGGAAAAAGACGTGGC
GGTACGCTCTTGAGCAATGTGGGTTTGTTTAATCAATTGGAAGAGCCGGACGCCAAATATTCTATATGCG
ACTTAGCCTTTGGTCAATTTCAGGGAAGCTGGCACCAAGCCTTCAGTCTTGGAGTATGTAGCACTAACGT
CAAAGGAATGAACATAGTGGTTGCATCAACTAAAAACGTGGTAGGATCTCAGGAGAGCTTAGAGGAATTA
TGTTCCATTTACAAAGCTCTGCTGTTAGGGCCTTAGGCTTGGACTCCCATGTTGGCAAAGGCAACCAAAC
AAACAATGAATGATCCGCTCCTGCATATGGGGCGGTTTGAGTATTTCAACTGCCATTTGGGCTGAATTGT
AGACATGCTCCTGTCAGAAATTCCGTGATCTTACTCAATATTCAGTAATCTCGGCCAATATCCTAAATGT
GCGTGGCTTTATCTGTCTTTGTATTGTTTCATCAATTCATGTAACGTTTGCTTTTCTTATGAATTTTCAA
ATAAATTATCCGCTGTCAGGAGAGCGATGCGTCTTTTCCGATGAACCGTTCCAGCAAAAAAGACTAAGCG
ATGCGTCTTTTCCGCTGAACCGTTCCAGCAAAAAAGACTAAGCGATGCGTCTTTTCCGCTGAACCGTTCC
AGCAAAAAAGACTAGGAGAGCGATGCGTCTTTTCCGCTGAACCGTTCCAGCAAAAAAGACTACTTCGCAA
GACCCTTCCTCTATATAAGGAAGTTCATTTCATTTGGAGAGGATACTGTTTTAGTTTTATTGCAACAACA
ACAACAAATTACAATAACAACAAACAAAATACAAACAACAACAACAATGGTTGTGTTGACTAGCAAGGAG
ACAAAGCCTAGCGTCGCTGAATTTTACGCTGGAAAAAGTGTTTTTATTACTGGGGGTACTGGGTTTCTCG
GTAAGGTTTTCATTGAGAAACTCTTGTATTCTTGTCCAGATATAGAAAACATTTACATGTTGATCAGGGA
AAAAAAAGGTTTATCAGTTAGTGAGAGGATCAAGCAGTTTCTTGACGACCCTCTGTTTACCAGGTTGAAG
GATAAGAGGCCTGCTGATCTTGAGAAAATCGTCCTTATTCCTGGCGACATTACTGCTCCCGACTTGGGTA
TTAACAGTGAGAACGAAAAAATGCTTATAGAAAAGGTGAGTGTTATCATACACTCAGCAGCTACCGTCAA
GTTCAATGAGCCATTGCCTACCGCTTGGAAGATCAATGTCGAGGGTACACGGATGATGTTAGCACTTAGC
AGACGGATGAAGAGAATAGAGGTTTTCATCCATATCTCTACCGCTTACACAAATACAAACAGGGAGGTGG
TTGATGAAATTTTGTACCCTGCACCTGCTGACATTGACCAAGTTCACCAGTACGTGAAAGATGGTATCTC
TGAAGAAGATACTGAGAAGATCCTCAATGGAAGGCCCAATACATATACTTTCACCAAGGCTCTGACCGAG
CATTTAGTTGCTGAGAACCAAGCTTATGTGCCAACCATTATCGTTAGGCCGAGTGTTGTTGCTGCTATAA
AGGACGAGCCACTTAAAGGATGGCTGGGCAATTGGTTTGGCGCTACCGGATTGACAGTTTTTACCGCAAA
GGGACTAAACAGGGTCATTTATGGTCATTCCTCATACATAGTTGATCTTATTCCTGTAGATTACGTTGCT
AATTTAGTTATCGCCGCAGGAGCCAAGTCTTCAAAATCTACAGAATTGAAAGTGTATAATTGCTGCTCTT
CAAGCTGCAACCCAGTGACCATTGGGACGTTAATGAGTATGTTCGCTGACGACGCTATAAAGCAGAAAAG
TTATGCAATGCCGTTACCGGGTTGGTACATATTTACCAAGTATAAGTGGCTTGTGCTACTGTTGACTTTC
TTATTTCAGGTCATTCCTGCTTATGTTACAGATCTCTCTAGGCATCTGATTGGTAAATCCCCACGTTATA
TCAAGCTCCAATCCCTGGTTAATCAGACTAGATCATCTATAGATTTCTTTACCAACCACAGCTGGGTTAT
GAAGGCCGACCGGGTGAGGGAGTTGTACGCATCACTGTCTCCCGCCGATAAATACCTATTCCCGTGTGAT
CCTACCGATATAAATTGGACTCATTATATACAGGATTATTGTTGGGGTGTGAGGCACTTCTTGGAAAAGA
AATATCGGTGAGCTTGATCCCCCGTCGACAGCTAGCTATATCATCAATTTATGTATTACACATAATATCG
CACTCAGTCTTTCATCTACGGCAATGTACCAGCTGATATAATCAGTTATTGAAATATTTCTGAATTTAAA
CTTGCATCAATAAATTTATGTTTTTGCTTGGACTATAATACCTGACTTGTTATTTTATCAATAAATATTT
AAACTATATTTCTTTCAAGATCGCTGTCATGAGACCGGATCCTGACAGGATATATTGGCGGGTAAACCTA
AGAGAAAAGAGCGTTTATTAGAATAATCGGATATTTAAAAGGGCGTGAAAAGGTTTATCCGTTCGTCCAT
TTGTATGTGCATGCCAACCACAGGGTTCCCCTCGGGATCAAAGTACTTTGATCCAACCCCTCCGCTGCTA
TAGTGCAGTCGGCTTCTGACGTTCAGTGCAGCCGTCATCTGAAAACGACATGTCGCACAAGTCCTAAGTT
ACGCGACAGGCTGCCGCCCTGCCCTTTTCCTGGCGTTTTCTTGTCGCGTGTTTTAGTCGCATAAAGTAGA
ATACTTGCGACTAGAACCGGAGACATTACGCCATGAACAAGAGCGCCGCCGCTGGCCTGCTGGGCTATGC
CCGCGTCAGCACCGACGACCAGGACTTGACCAACCAACGGGCCGAACTGCACGCGGCCGGCTGCACCAAG
CTGTTTTCCGAGAAGATCACCGGCACCAGGCGCGACCGCCCGGAGCTGGCCAGGATGCTTGACCACCTAC
GCCCTGGCGACGTTGTGACAGTGACCAGGCTAGACCGCCTGGCCCGCAGCACCCGCGACCTACTGGACAT
TGCCGAGCGCATCCAGGAGGCCGGCGCGGGCCTGCGTAGCCTGGCAGAGCCGTGGGCCGACACCACCACG
CCGGCCGGCCGCATGGTGTTGACCGTGTTCGCCGGCATTGCCGAGTTCGAGCGTTCCCTAATCATCGACC
GCACCCGGAGCGGGCGCGAGGCCGCCAAGGCCCGAGGCGTGAAGTTTGGCCCCCGCCCTACCCTCACCCC
GGCACAGATCGCGCACGCCCGCGAGCTGATCGACCAGGAAGGCCGCACCGTGAAAGAGGCGGCTGCACTG
CTTGGCGTGCATCGCTCGACCCTGTACCGCGCACTTGAGCGCAGCGAGGAAGTGACGCCCACCGAGGCCA
GGCGGCGCGGTGCCTTCCGTGAGGACGCATTGACCGAGGCCGACGCCCTGGCGGCCGCCGAGAATGAACG
CCAAGAGGAACAAGCATGAAACCGCACCAGGACGGCCAGGACGAACCGTTTTTCATTACCGAAGAGATCG
AGGCGGAGATGATCGCGGCCGGGTACGTGTTCGAGCCGCCCGCGCACCTCTCAACCGTGCGGCTGCATGA
AATCCTGGCCGGTTTGTCTGATGCCAAGCTGGCGGCCTGGCCGGCCAGCTTGGCCGCTGAAGAAACCGAG
CGCCGCCGTCTAAAAAGGTGATGTGTATTTGAGTAAAACAGCTTGCGTCATGCGGTCGCTGCGTATATGA
TGCGATGAGTAAATAAACAAATACGCAAGGGGAACGCATGAAGGTTATCGCTGTACTTAACCAGAAAGGC
GGGTCAGGCAAGACGACCATCGCAACCCATCTAGCCCGCGCCCTGCAACTCGCCGGGGCCGATGTTCTGT
TAGTCGATTCCGATCCCCAGGGCAGTGCCCGCGATTGGGCGGCCGTGCGGGAAGATCAACCGCTAACCGT
TGTCGGCATCGACCGCCCGACGATTGACCGCGACGTGAAGGCCATCGGCCGGCGCGACTTCGTAGTGATC
GACGGAGCGCCCCAGGCGGCGGACTTGGCTGTGTCCGCGATCAAGGCAGCCGACTTCGTGCTGATTCCGG
TGCAGCCAAGCCCTTACGACATATGGGCCACCGCCGACCTGGTGGAGCTGGTTAAGCAGCGCATTGAGGT
CACGGATGGAAGGCTACAAGCGGCCTTTGTCGTGTCGCGGGCGATCAAAGGCACGCGCATCGGCGGTGAG
GTTGCCGAGGCGCTGGCCGGGTACGAGCTGCCCATTCTTGAGTCCCGTATCACGCAGCGCGTGAGCTACC
CAGGCACTGCCGCCGCCGGCACAACCGTTCTTGAATCAGAACCCGAGGGCGACGCTGCCCGCGAGGTCCA
GGCGCTGGCCGCTGAAATTAAATCAAAACTCATTTGAGTTAATGAGGTAAAGAGAAAATGAGCAAAAGCA
CAAACACGCTAAGTGCCGGCCGTCCGAGCGCACGCAGCAGCAAGGCTGCAACGTTGGCCAGCCTGGCAGA
CACGCCAGCCATGAAGCGGGTCAACTTTCAGTTGCCGGCGGAGGATCACACCAAGCTGAAGATGTACGCG
GTACGCCAAGGCAAGACCATTACCGAGCTGCTATCTGAATACATCGCGCAGCTACCAGAGTAAATGAGCA
AATGAATAAATGAGTAGATGAATTTTAGCGGCTAAAGGAGGCGGCATGGAAAATCAAGAACAACCAGGCA
CCGACGCCGTGGAATGCCCCATGTGTGGAGGAACGGGCGGTTGGCCAGGCGTAAGCGGCTGGGTTGCCTG
CCGGCCCTGCAATGGCACTGGAACCCCCAAGCCCGAGGAATCGGCGTGAGCGGTCGCAAACCATCCGGCC
CGGTACAAATCGGCGCGGCGCTGGGTGATGACCTGGTGGAGAAGTTGAAGGCCGCGCAGGCCGCCCAGCG
GCAACGCATCGAGGCAGAAGCACGCCCCGGTGAATCGTGGCAAGCGGCCGCTGATCGAATCCGCAAAGAA
TCCCGGCAACCGCCGGCAGCCGGTGCGCCGTCGATTAGGAAGCCGCCCAAGGGCGACGAGCAACCAGATT
TTTTCGTTCCGATGCTCTATGACGTGGGCACCCGCGATAGTCGCAGCATCATGGACGTGGCCGTTTTCCG
TCTGTCGAAGCGTGACCGACGAGCTGGCGAGGTGATCCGCTACGAGCTTCCAGACGGGCACGTAGAGGTT
TCCGCAGGGCCGGCCGGCATGGCCAGTGTGTGGGATTACGACCTGGTACTGATGGCGGTTTCCCATCTAA
CCGAATCCATGAACCGATACCGGGAAGGGAAGGGAGACAAGCCCGGCCGCGTGTTCCGTCCACACGTTGC
GGACGTACTCAAGTTCTGCCGGCGAGCCGATGGCGGAAAGCAGAAAGACGACCTGGTAGAAACCTGCATT
CGGTTAAACACCACGCACGTTGCCATGCAGCGTACGAAGAAGGCCAAGAACGGCCGCCTGGTGACGGTAT
CCGAGGGTGAAGCCTTGATTAGCCGCTACAAGATCGTAAAGAGCGAAACCGGGCGGCCGGAGTACATCGA
GATCGAGCTAGCTGATTGGATGTACCGCGAGATCACAGAAGGCAAGAACCCGGACGTGCTGACGGTTCAC
CCCGATTACTTTTTGATCGATCCCGGCATCGGCCGTTTTCTCTACCGCCTGGCACGCCGCGCCGCAGGCA
AGGCAGAAGCCAGATGGTTGTTCAAGACGATCTACGAACGCAGTGGCAGCGCCGGAGAGTTCAAGAAGTT
CTGTTTCACCGTGCGCAAGCTGATCGGGTCAAATGACCTGCCGGAGTACGATTTGAAGGAGGAGGCGGGG
CAGGCTGGCCCGATCCTAGTCATGCGCTACCGC
